>Addgene plasmid #177681 | pYPQ-NF1-L1-dSpRY | addgene full sequence | sequence record 350119 | Addgene NGS Result
ATGCCTCCTCTGGACCAGCCAGGACAGAAATGCCTCGACTTCGCTGCTACCCAAGGTTGCCGGGTGACGC
ACACCGTGGAAACGGATGAAGGCACGAACCCAGTGGACATAAGCCTGTTCGGTTCGTAAGCTGTAATGCA
AGTAGCGTATGCGCTCACGCAACTGGTCCAGAACCTTGACCGAACGCAGCGGTGGTAACGGCGCAGTGGC
GGTTTTCATGGCTTGTTATGACTGTTTTTTTGGGGTACAGTCTATGCCTCGGGCATCCAAGCAGCAAGCG
CGTTACGCCGTGGGTCGATGTTTGATGTTATGGAGCAGCAACGATGTTACGCAGCAGGGCAGTCGCCCTA
AAACAAAGTTAAACATTATGAGGGAAGCGGTGATCGCCGAAGTATCGACTCAACTATCAGAGGTAGTTGG
CGTCATCGAGCGCCATCTCGAACCGACGTTGCTGGCCGTACATTTGTACGGCTCCGCAGTGGATGGCGGC
CTGAAGCCACACAGTGATATTGATTTGCTGGTTACGGTGACCGTAAGGCTTGATGAAACAACGCGGCGAG
CTTTGATCAACGACCTTTTGGAAACTTCGGCTTCCCCTGGAGAGAGCGAGATTCTCCGCGCTGTAGAAGT
CACCATTGTTGTGCACGACGACATCATTCCGTGGCGTTATCCAGCTAAGCGCGAACTGCAATTTGGAGAA
TGGCAGCGCAATGACATTCTTGCAGGTATCTTCGAGCCAGCCACGATCGACATTGATCTGGCTATCTTGC
TGACAAAAGCAAGAGAACATAGCGTTGCCTTGGTAGGTCCAGCGGCGGAGGAACTCTTTGATCCGGTTCC
TGAACAGGATCTATTTGAGGCGCTAAATGAAACCTTAACGCTATGGAACTCGCCGCCCGACTGGGCTGGC
GATGAGCGAAATGTAGTGCTTACGTTGTCCCGCATTTGGTACAGCGCAGTAACCGGCAAAATCGCGCCGA
AGGATGTCGCTGCCGACTGGGCAATGGAGCGCCTGCCGGCCCAGTATCAGCCCGTCATACTTGAAGCTAG
ACAGGCTTATCTTGGACAAGAAGAAGATCGCTTGGCCTCGCGCGCAGATCAGTTGGAAGAATTTGTCCAC
TACGTGAAAGGCGAGATCACCAAGGTAGTCGGCAAATAACCCTCGAGCCACCCATGACCAAAATCCCTTA
ACGTGAGTTACGCGTCGTTCCACTGAGCGTCAGACCCCGTAGAAAAGATCAAAGGATCTTCTTGAGATCC
TTTTTTTCTGCGCGTAATCTGCTGCTTGCAAACAAAAAAACCACCGCTACCAGCGGTGGTTTGTTTGCCG
GATCAAGAGCTACCAACTCTTTTTCCGAAGGTAACTGGCTTCAGCAGAGCGCAGATACCAAATACTGTTC
TTCTAGTGTAGCCGTAGTTAGGCCACCACTTCAAGAACTCTGTAGCACCGCCTACATACCTCGCTCTGCT
AATCCTGTTACCAGTGGCTGCTGCCAGTGGCGATAAGTCGTGTCTTACCGGGTTGGACTCAAGACGATAG
TTACCGGATAAGGCGCAGCGGTCGGGCTGAACGGGGGGTTCGTGCACACAGCCCAGCTTGGAGCGAACGA
CCTACACCGAACTGAGATACCTACAGCGTGAGCTATGAGAAAGCGCCACGCTTCCCGAAGGGAGAAAGGC
GGACAGGTATCCGGTAAGCGGCAGGGTCGGAACAGGAGAGCGCACGAGGGAGCTTCCAGGGGGAAACGCC
TGGTATCTTTATAGTCCTGTCGGGTTTCGCCACCTCTGACTTGAGCGTCGATTTTTGTGATGCTCGTCAG
GGGGGCGGAGCCTATGGAAAAACGCCAGCAACGCGGCCTTTTTACGGTTCCTGGCCTTTTGCTGGCCTTT
TGCTCACATGTTCTTTCCTGCGTTATCCCCTGATTCTGTGGATAACCGTATTACCGCCTTTGAGTGAGCT
GATACCGCTCGCCGCAGCCGAACGACCGAGCGCAGCGAGTCAGTGAGCGAGGAAGCGGAAGAGCGCCCAA
TACGCAAACCGCCTCTCCCCGCGCGTTGGCCGATTCATTAATGCAGCTGGCACGACAGGTTTCCCGACTG
GAAAGCGGGCAGTGAGCGCAACGCAATTAATACGCGTACCGCGAGCCAGGAAGAGTTTGTAGAAACGCAA
AAAGGCCATCCGTCAGGATGGCCTTCTGCTTAGTTTGATGCCTGGCAGTTTATGGCGGGCGTCCTGCCCG
CCACCCTCCGGGCCGTTGCTTCACAACGTTCAAATCCGCTCCCGGCGGATTTGTCCTACTCAGGAGAGCG
TTCACCGACAAACAACAGATAAAACGAAAGGCCCAGTCTTCCGACTGAGCCTTTCGTTTTATTTGATGCC
TGGCAGTTCCCTACTCTCGCGTTAACGCTTGCATGGATGTTTTCCCAGTCACGACGTTGTAAAACGACGG
CCAGTCTTAAGCTCGGGCCCCAAATAATGATTTTATTTTGACTGATAGTGACCTGTTCGTTGCAACAAAT
TGATGAGCAATGCTTTTTTATAATGCCAACTTTGTACAAAAAAGCAGGCTCCGATGCCAAAAAAAAAGCG
GAAGGTTAGTTCACAACTGGTGAAGTCTGAACTTGAGGAGAAGAAGAGCGAGTTGAGGCACAAGTTGAAG
TATGTCCCCCATGAATACATCGAGTTGATTGAGATTGCTCGCAACAGCACCCAGGACCGGATTCTCGAAA
TGAAGGTCATGGAATTTTTTATGAAAGTGTACGGGTACCGCGGAAAGCATCTCGGGGGAAGTCGCAAACC
TGACGGGGCTATCTATACGGTGGGTTCTCCTATAGACTACGGGGTCATTGTGGATACGAAGGCCTATAGT
GGCGGATACAATCTGCCAATTGGACAAGCTGATGAAATGCAGAGGTACGTTGAAGAGAATCAGACCCGCA
ACAAACATATAAACCCAAATGAATGGTGGAAGGTGTACCCCAGCAGTGTCACCGAATTCAAATTTCTGTT
TGTGAGTGGGCATTTCAAAGGAAACTATAAAGCACAACTTACGAGACTGAACCATATTACCAATTGTAAC
GGCGCTGTGTTGAGTGTCGAGGAGCTGCTCATAGGGGGAGAAATGATCAAAGCAGGCACATTGACTCTCG
AGGAGGTGCGGCGGAAGTTTAACAATGGGGAAATCAACTTCGGTGGTGGTGGTTCTGGAGGTGGAGGCTC
TGGAGGAGGAGGCAGCGGTGGAGGCGGGTCTGGAGGTGGTGGTTCTACCATGGATTACAAGGACCACGAC
GGGGATTACAAGGACCACGACATTGATTACAAGGATGATGATGACAAGATGGCTCCGAAGAAGAAGAGGA
AGGTTGGCATCCACGGGGTGCCAGCTGCTGACAAGAAGTACTCGATCGGCCTCGCCATTGGGACTAACTC
TGTTGGCTGGGCCGTGATCACCGACGAGTACAAGGTGCCCTCAAAGAAGTTCAAGGTCCTGGGCAACACC
GATCGGCATTCCATCAAGAAGAATCTCATTGGCGCTCTCCTGTTCGACAGCGGCGAGACGGCTGAGAGGA
CGCGGCTCAAGCGCACCGCCCGCAGGCGGTACACGCGCAGGAAGAATCGCATCTGCTACCTGCAGGAGAT
TTTCTCCAACGAGATGGCGAAGGTTGACGATTCTTTCTTCCACAGGCTGGAGGAGTCATTCCTCGTGGAG
GAGGATAAGAAGCACGAGCGGCATCCAATCTTCGGCAACATTGTCGACGAGGTTGCCTACCACGAGAAGT
ACCCTACGATCTACCATCTGCGGAAGAAGCTCGTGGACTCCACAGATAAGGCGGACCTCCGCCTGATCTA
CCTCGCTCTGGCCCACATGATTAAGTTCAGGGGCCATTTCCTGATCGAGGGGGATCTCAACCCGGACAAT
AGCGATGTTGACAAGCTGTTCATCCAGCTCGTGCAGACGTACAACCAGCTCTTCGAGGAGAACCCCATTA
ATGCGTCAGGCGTCGACGCGAAGGCTATCCTGTCCGCTAGGCTCTCGAAGTCTCGGCGCCTCGAGAACCT
GATCGCCCAGCTGCCGGGCGAGAAGAAGAACGGCCTGTTCGGGAATCTCATTGCGCTCAGCCTGGGGCTC
ACGCCCAACTTCAAGTCGAATTTCGATCTCGCTGAGGACGCCAAGCTGCAGCTCTCCAAGGACACATACG
ACGATGACCTGGATAACCTCCTGGCCCAGATCGGCGATCAGTACGCGGACCTGTTCCTCGCTGCCAAGAA
TCTGTCGGACGCCATCCTCCTGTCTGATATTCTCAGGGTGAACACCGAGATTACGAAGGCTCCGCTCTCA
GCCTCCATGATCAAGCGCTACGACGAGCACCATCAGGATCTGACCCTCCTGAAGGCGCTGGTCAGGCAGC
AGCTCCCCGAGAAGTACAAGGAGATCTTCTTCGATCAGTCGAAGAACGGCTACGCTGGGTACATTGACGG
CGGGGCCTCTCAGGAGGAGTTCTACAAGTTCATCAAGCCGATTCTGGAGAAGATGGACGGCACGGAGGAG
CTGCTGGTGAAGCTCAATCGCGAGGACCTCCTGAGGAAGCAGCGGACATTCGATAACGGCAGCATCCCAC
ACCAGATTCATCTCGGGGAGCTGCACGCTATCCTGAGGAGGCAGGAGGACTTCTACCCTTTCCTCAAGGA
TAACCGCGAGAAGATCGAGAAGATTCTGACTTTCAGGATCCCGTACTACGTCGGCCCACTCGCTAGGGGC
AACTCCCGCTTCGCTTGGATGACCCGCAAGTCAGAGGAGACGATCACGCCGTGGAACTTCGAGGAGGTGG
TCGACAAGGGCGCTAGCGCTCAGTCGTTCATCGAGAGGATGACGAATTTCGACAAGAACCTGCCAAATGA
GAAGGTGCTCCCTAAGCACTCGCTCCTGTACGAGTACTTCACAGTCTACAACGAGCTGACTAAGGTGAAG
TATGTGACCGAGGGCATGAGGAAGCCGGCTTTCCTGTCTGGGGAGCAGAAGAAGGCCATCGTGGACCTCC
TGTTCAAGACCAACCGGAAGGTCACGGTTAAGCAGCTCAAGGAGGACTACTTCAAGAAGATTGAGTGCTT
CGATTCGGTCGAGATCTCTGGCGTTGAGGACCGCTTCAACGCCTCCCTGGGGACCTACCACGATCTCCTG
AAGATCATTAAGGATAAGGACTTCCTGGACAACGAGGAGAATGAGGATATCCTCGAGGACATTGTGCTGA
CACTCACTCTGTTCGAGGACCGGGAGATGATCGAGGAGCGCCTGAAGACTTACGCCCATCTCTTCGATGA
CAAGGTCATGAAGCAGCTCAAGAGGAGGAGGTACACCGGCTGGGGGAGGCTGAGCAGGAAGCTCATCAAC
GGCATTCGGGACAAGCAGTCCGGGAAGACGATCCTCGACTTCCTGAAGAGCGATGGCTTCGCGAACCGCA
ATTTCATGCAGCTGATTCACGATGACAGCCTCACATTCAAGGAGGATATCCAGAAGGCTCAGGTGAGCGG
CCAGGGGGACTCGCTGCACGAGCATATCGCGAACCTCGCTGGCTCGCCAGCTATCAAGAAGGGGATTCTG
CAGACCGTGAAGGTTGTGGACGAGCTGGTGAAGGTCATGGGCAGGCACAAGCCTGAGAACATCGTCATTG
AGATGGCCCGGGAGAATCAGACCACGCAGAAGGGCCAGAAGAACTCACGCGAGAGGATGAAGAGGATCGA
GGAGGGCATTAAGGAGCTGGGGTCCCAGATCCTCAAGGAGCACCCGGTGGAGAACACGCAGCTGCAGAAT
GAGAAGCTCTACCTGTACTACCTCCAGAATGGCCGCGATATGTATGTGGACCAGGAGCTGGATATTAACA
GGCTCAGCGATTACGACGTCGATGCTATCGTTCCACAGTCATTCCTGAAGGATGACTCCATTGACAACAA
GGTCCTCACCAGGTCGGACAAGAACCGGGGCAAGTCTGATAATGTTCCTTCAGAGGAGGTCGTTAAGAAG
ATGAAGAACTACTGGCGCCAGCTCCTGAATGCCAAGCTGATCACGCAGCGGAAGTTCGATAACCTCACAA
AGGCTGAGAGGGGCGGGCTCTCTGAGCTGGACAAGGCGGGCTTCATCAAGAGGCAGCTGGTCGAGACACG
GCAGATCACTAAGCACGTTGCGCAGATTCTCGACTCACGGATGAACACTAAGTACGATGAGAATGACAAG
CTGATCCGCGAGGTGAAGGTCATCACCCTGAAGTCAAAGCTCGTCTCCGACTTCAGGAAGGATTTCCAGT
TCTACAAGGTTCGGGAGATCAACAATTACCACCATGCCCATGACGCGTACCTGAACGCGGTGGTCGGCAC
AGCTCTGATCAAGAAGTACCCAAAGCTCGAGAGCGAGTTCGTGTACGGGGACTACAAGGTTTACGATGTG
AGGAAGATGATCGCCAAGTCGGAGCAGGAGATTGGCAAGGCTACCGCCAAGTACTTCTTCTACTCTAACA
TTATGAATTTCTTCAAGACAGAGATCACTCTGGCCAATGGCGAGATCCGGAAGCGCCCCCTCATCGAGAC
GAACGGCGAGACGGGGGAGATCGTGTGGGACAAGGGCAGGGATTTCGCGACCGTCAGGAAGGTTCTCTCC
ATGCCACAAGTGAATATCGTCAAGAAGACAGAGGTCCAGACTGGCGGGTTCTCTAAGGAGTCAATTAGGC
CTAAGCGGAACAGCGACAAGCTCATCGCCCGCAAGAAGGACTGGGATCCGAAGAAGTACGGCGGGTTCCT
GTGGCCCACTGTGGCCTACTCGGTCCTGGTTGTGGCGAAGGTTGAGAAGGGCAAGTCCAAGAAGCTCAAG
AGCGTGAAGGAGCTGCTGGGGATCACGATTATGGAGCGCTCCAGCTTCGAGAAGAACCCGATCGATTTCC
TGGAGGCGAAGGGCTACAAGGAGGTGAAGAAGGACCTGATCATTAAGCTCCCCAAGTACTCACTCTTCGA
GCTGGAGAACGGCAGGAAGCGGATGCTGGCTTCCGCTAAGCAGCTGCAGAAGGGGAACGAGCTGGCTCTG
CCGTCCAAGTATGTGAACTTCCTCTACCTGGCCTCCCACTACGAGAAGCTCAAGGGCAGCCCCGAGGACA
ACGAGCAGAAGCAGCTGTTCGTCGAGCAGCACAAGCATTACCTCGACGAGATCATTGAGCAGATTTCCGA
GTTCTCCAAGCGCGTGATCCTGGCCGACGCGAATCTGGATAAGGTCCTCTCCGCGTACAACAAGCACCGC
GACAAGCCAATCAGGGAGCAGGCTGAGAATATCATTCATCTCTTCACCCTGACGAGGCTCGGCGCCCCTA
GGGCTTTCAAGTACTTCGACACAACTATCGATCCGAAGCAGTACAGGAGCACTAAGGAGGTCCTGGACGC
GACCCTCATCCACCAGTCGATTACCGGCCTCTACGAGACGCGCATCGACCTGTCTCAGCTCGGGGGCGAC
AAGCGGCCAGCGGCGACGAAGAAGGCGGGGCAGGCGAAGAAGAAGAAGTGAGCTCAGAGCTTTCGTTCGT
ATCATCGGTTTCGACAACGTTCGTCAAGTTCAATGCATCAGTTTCATTGCGCACACACCAGAATCCTACT
GAGTTTGAGTATTATGGCATTGGGAAAACTGTTTTTCTTGTACCATTTGTTGTGCTTGTAATTTACTGTG
TTTTTTATTCGGTTTTCGCTATCGAACTGTGAAATGGAAATGGATGGAGAAGAGTTAATGAATGATATGG
TCCTTTTGTTCATTCTCAAATTAATATTATTTGTTTTTTCTCTTATTTGTTGTGTGTTGAATTTGAAATT
ATAAGAGATATGCAAACATTTTGTTTTGAGTAAAAATGTGTCAAATCGTGGCCTCTAATGACCGAAGTTA
ATATGAGGAGTAAAACACTTGTAGTTGTACCATTATGCTTATTCACTAGGCAACAAATATATTTTCAGAC
CTAGAAAAGCTGCAAATGTTACTGAATACAAGTATGTCCTCTTGTGTTTTAGACATTTATGAACTTTCCT
TTATGTAATTTTCCAGAATCCTTGTCAGATTCTAATCATTGCTTTATAATTATAGTTATACTCATGGATT
TGTAGTTGAGTATGAAAATATTTTTTAATGCATTTTATGACTTGCCAATTGTTCCGGAACTCTAGATAAG
CTTACCGGAAAGGGCGAATTCGCAACTTTGTATACAAAAGTTGAACGAGAAACGTAAAATGATATAAATA
TCAATATATTAAATTAGATTTTGCATAAAAAACAGACTACATAATACTGTAAAACACAACATATCCAGTC
ACTATGCCATCCAGCTGATATCCCCTATAGTGAGTCGTATTACATGGTCATAGCTGTTTCCTGGCAGCTC
TGGCCCGTGTCTCAAAATCTCTGATGTTACATTGCACAAGATAAAAATATATCATC
Features (pLannotate 1.2.2; 15 found; start..end, strand, type, name):
    106..129     +  promoter       Pc promoter (fragment): intI1 (promoter lies within the coding sequence); class 1 integron promoter
    305..361     +  CDS            GmR (fragment): gentamycin acetyltransferase; aacC1; confers resistance to gentamycin
    368..1159    +  CDS            SmR: aminoglycoside adenylyltransferase (Murphy, 1985); aadA; confers resistance to spectinomycin and streptomycin
   1252..1840    +  rep_origin     ori: high-copy-number ColE1/pMB1/pBR322/pUC origin of replication
   2023..2115    +  CDS            lacI (fragment): lac repressor; lacI; The lac repressor binds to the lac operator to inhibit transcription in E. coli. This inhibition can be relieved by adding lactose or isopropyl-β-D-thiogalactopyranoside (IPTG).
   2170..2197    -  terminator     rrnB T2 terminator: transcription terminator T2 from the E. coli rrnB gene
   2329..2372    +  terminator     rrnB T1 terminator: Escherichia coli rrnB; transcription terminator T1 from the E. coli rrnB gene
   2419..2455    -  CDS            lacZα (fragment): LacZα fragment of β-galactosidase; lacZ fragment
   2471..2570    +  protein_bind   attL1: mutant version of attL; recombination site for the Gateway® LR reaction LR Clonase™
   2589..3191    +  CDS            fokIR (fragment): T2F1_PLAOK - Also known as rfoKI. Experimental evidence at protein level: Swiss-Prot protein existence level 1. Recognizes the double-stranded sequence 5'-GGATG-3'/3'-CATCC- 5' and cleaves respectively 14 bases after G-1 and 13 bases before C-1. From Planomicrobium okeanokoites (Planococcus okeanokoites) (Flavobacterium okeanokoites).
   3315..3334    +  CDS            2xFLAG (fragment): two tandem FLAG® epitope tags
   3390..7490    +  CDS            cas9: CAS9_STRP1 - Also known as csn1 From Streptococcus pyogenes serotype M1.
   7548..8171    +  terminator     E9 terminator: terminator and polyadenylation signal from the pea rbcS-E9 gene
   8213..8336    +  protein_bind   attR5: mutant version of attR; recombination site for the Gateway® LR reaction LR Clonase™
   8354..8372    -  promoter       T7 promoter: promoter for bacteriophage T7 RNA polymerase
