[The description below was written by a language model from this plasmid's Addgene catalogue record and pLannotate feature annotations shown in this document.]
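Description:
pYPQ-NF1-L1-dSpRY is an 8,456 bp Gateway entry clone built on the pYPQ166 backbone and intended for assembling plant CRISPR expression vectors. It is propagated in E. coli from a high-copy ColE1/pUC-type origin and selected with spectinomycin through the aadA (SmR) aminoglycoside adenylyltransferase gene. The feature table also picks up small remnants typical of this backbone (a class 1 integron promoter fragment, a gentamicin resistance fragment, lacI and lacZα fragments, rrnB T1/T2 terminators and a T7 promoter), which are not functional parts of the payload.

The payload sits between attL1 and attR5 sites, so it can be transferred by multisite LR recombination, alongside a compatible second entry clone, into a destination vector. It encodes a fusion described as NLS-FokI-5xGGGGS-3xFLAG-dCas9-SpRY-NLS: the FokI nuclease cleavage domain joined by a flexible glycine-serine linker and a FLAG epitope to a nuclease-dead Streptococcus pyogenes Cas9 carrying the SpRY substitutions, which greatly relax the PAM requirement. Nuclear localization signals flank the fusion at both ends. The coding sequence is followed by the pea rbcS-E9 terminator and polyadenylation signal. No promoter is annotated upstream of the fusion within the att-flanked region, and the record does not state one, so expression is presumably driven by a promoter supplied by the destination vector.

Because FokI cuts only as a dimer, the system relies on two guide RNAs positioning two fusion proteins on adjacent target sites. This adds specificity relative to a single Cas9 nuclease, while SpRY broadens the range of targetable sites. The construct is used for dimeric FokI-dCas9-SpRY genome editing in plants.
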