Addgene plasmid #177681: pYPQ-NF1-L1-dSpRY
Purpose: Gateway entry clone (attL1 & attR5) for dimeric FokI-dCas9-SpRY genome editing
Depositing lab: Yiping Qi. Depositing organization: University of Maryland, College Park. Publication: Expanding the targeting scope of FokI-dCas nuclease systems with SpRY and Mb2Cas12a. Cheng Y, Sretenovic S, Zhang Y, Pan C, Huang J, Qi Y. Biotechnol J. 2022 Apr 4:e2100571. doi: 10.1002/biot.202100571. PubMed 35377968.
Backbone
  Vector backbone: pYPQ166
  Total vector size (bp): 8456
  Vector type: Plant Expression, CRISPR ; Gateway compatible FokI-dCas9-SpRY entry clone
Growth in bacteria
  Bacterial resistance: Spectinomycin, 50 μg/mL
  Growth temperature: 37°C
  Growth strain: DH5alpha
  Copy number: High Copy
Gene/Insert
  Gene/Insert name: FokI-dCas9-SpRY (alt name: NLS-FokI-5XGGGGS-3XFLAG-dCas9-SpRY-NLS)
  Tag / fusion protein: NLS (N terminal on insert); NLS (C terminal on insert)
Terms and licenses: Academic/Nonprofit Terms; Industry Terms: Not Available to Industry
How to cite: pYPQ-NF1-L1-dSpRY was a gift from Yiping Qi (Addgene plasmid # 177681 ; http://n2t.net/addgene:177681 ; RRID:Addgene_177681)
